Addgene plasmid #184153: pLY251
Purpose: Reprogrammed short tracrRNA for hijacking mRNA of arsenic responsive gene cluster (site 2)
Depositing lab: Baojun Wang. Depositing organization: University of Edinburgh. Publication: Reprogrammed tracrRNAs enable repurposing of RNAs as crRNAs and sequence-specific RNA biosensors. Liu Y, Pinto F, Wan X, Yang Z, Peng S, Li M, Cooper JM, Xie Z, French CE, Wang B. Nat Commun. 2022 Apr 11;13(1):1937. doi: 10.1038/s41467-022-29604-x. PubMed 35410423.
Backbone
  Vector backbone: pSEVA221
  Backbone manufacturer: by de Lorenzo's Lab (The Standard European Vector Architecture (SEVA) platform)
  Backbone size w/o insert (bp): 3821
  Total vector size (bp): 5266
  Vector type: Bacterial Expression, Synthetic Biology
Growth in bacteria
  Bacterial resistance: Kanamycin, 50 μg/mL
  Growth temperature: 37°C
  Growth strain: DH5alpha
  Growth instructions: Culture in the Lennox’s Luria-Bertani (LB) medium (10 g/L peptone, 5 g/L yeast extract, 5 g/L NaCl)
  Copy number: Low Copy
Gene/Insert
  Gene/Insert name: s-tracrRNA-Ar2
  Species: Synthetic
  Insert size (bp): 1466
  Promoter: araBAD promoter
  Cloning method: Restriction Enzyme; 5′ cloning site EcoRI (not destroyed); 3′ cloning site SpeI (not destroyed)
  Sequencing primers: 5′ AGGGCGGCGGATTTGTCC; 3′ GCGGCAACCGAGCGTTC
Terms and licenses: Academic/Nonprofit Terms; Industry Terms: Not Available to Industry
How to cite: pLY251 was a gift from Baojun Wang (Addgene plasmid # 184153 ; http://n2t.net/addgene:184153 ; RRID:Addgene_184153)
