[The description below was written by a language model from this plasmid's Addgene catalogue record and pLannotate feature annotations shown in this document.]
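Description:
pLY251 is a low-copy bacterial expression plasmid for synthetic biology work, built on the pSEVA221 backbone from the Standard European Vector Architecture collection. Replication depends on the broad-host-range incP (RK2-type) origin oriV together with the trans-acting initiator gene trfA. An incP oriT allows conjugative mobilisation when transfer functions are supplied in trans. Selection is by kanamycin through the aphA1 (nptI) aminoglycoside phosphotransferase gene. The short tnpA and CloDF13 ori matches in the feature table are only fragments and are probably backbone remnants or chance matches rather than functional elements. The cargo region is insulated by the lambda t0 and rrnB T1 terminators that flank it.

The roughly 1.5 kb insert, cloned between EcoRI and SpeI, is an arabinose-inducible RNA expression cassette. The araC regulator is transcribed divergently from the araBAD promoter, which drives the synthetic s-tracrRNA-Ar2. Because the map is circular, the transcript runs from the promoter across the sequence origin into a partial Streptococcus pyogenes Cas9 guide RNA scaffold. Three boxB hairpins follow, which are the RNA motifs bound by the λ N peptide and could recruit a λN-fused protein, although the record does not say what role they play here.

According to the deposit, this is a reprogrammed short tracrRNA whose anti-repeat portion has been redesigned to pair with a chosen site (site 2) in the mRNA of an arsenic-responsive gene cluster. That pairing lets the cellular transcript be co-opted as a crRNA. The construct therefore serves as one component of a sequence-specific RNA biosensing system. The Cas9 component and any reporter are not encoded on this plasmid and would have to be supplied separately.
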