Features (pLannotate 1.2.2; 15 found; start..end, strand, type, name):
      4..50      +  misc_RNA       gRNA scaffold (fragment): guide RNA scaffold for the Streptococcus pyogenes CRISPR/Cas9 system
     51..69      +  protein_bind   boxB: λ N peptide binding site consisting of an RNA hairpin within the N-utliization (nut) site of the λ bacteriophage transcript (Tan and Frankel, 1995) λN peptide
     77..95      +  protein_bind   boxB: λ N peptide binding site consisting of an RNA hairpin within the N-utliization (nut) site of the λ bacteriophage transcript (Tan and Frankel, 1995) λN peptide
     99..117     +  protein_bind   boxB: λ N peptide binding site consisting of an RNA hairpin within the N-utliization (nut) site of the λ bacteriophage transcript (Tan and Frankel, 1995) λN peptide
    205..299     +  terminator     lambda t0 terminator: transcription terminator from phage lambda
    431..1243    +  CDS            aphA1: KKA1_ECOLX - Also known as nptI. Protein inferred from homology: Swiss-Prot protein existence level 3. Resistance to kanamycin and structurally-related aminoglycosides, including amikacin. From Escherichia coli.
   1413..1521    +  oriT           oriT: incP origin of transfer
   1582..2730    -  CDS            trfA: trans-acting replication protein that binds to and activates oriV
   2782..3063    -  CDS            tnpA (fragment): TN5P_ECOLX - Also known as tnp. Experimental evidence at protein level: Swiss-Prot protein existence level 1. Mediates transposition of transposon Tn5 by a 'cut and paste' mechanism. First, the monomeric transposase binds the 19 bp inverted DNA repeats flanking the transposon. Then, dimerization of the DNA- bound transposase creates a synaptic DNA complex. After nicking of the first DNA strand, excision of the transposon proceeds through a series of intermediates. The transposase then mediates the insertion of the transposon at a new site by strand transfer. The activity of the wild- type tran
   3123..3654    -  rep_origin     oriV: incP origin of replication
   3710..3745    -  rep_origin     CloDF13 ori (fragment): Plasmids containing the CloDF13 (CDF) origin of replication can be propagated in E. coli cells that contain additional plasmids with compatible origins.
   3781..3867    -  terminator     rrnB T1 terminator: Escherichia coli rrnB; transcription terminator T1 from the E. coli rrnB gene
   3929..3950    +  misc_feature   BioBrick prefix: BioBrick prefix for parts that do not start with "ATG"
   4057..4935    -  CDS            araC: L-arabinose regulatory protein; araC
   4962..5246    +  promoter       araBAD promoter: araBAD; promoter of the L-arabinose operon of E. coli; the araC regulatory gene is transcribed in the opposite direction (Guzman et al., 1995)
>Addgene plasmid #184153 | pLY251 | addgene full sequence | sequence record 376090 | Addgene NGS Result
ATCTAAGGCTAGTCCGTTATCAACTTGAAAAAGTGGCACCGAGTCGGTGCGGGCCCTGAAGAAGGGCCCA
AGGCTAGGGCCCTGAAGAAGGGCCCGCAGGGCCCTGAAGAAGGGCCCTTTTTTTTACTAGAGCTCGGTAC
CAAATTCCAGAAAAGAGGCCTCCCGAAAGGGGGGCCTTTTTTCGTTTTGGTCCTACTAGTCTTGGACTCC
TGTTGATAGATCCAGTAATGACCTCAGAACTCCATCTGGATTTGTTCAGAACGCTCGGTTGCCGCCGGGC
GTTTTTTATTGGTGAGAATCCAGGGGTCCCCAATAATTACGATTTAAATTTGTGTCTCAAAATCTCTGAT
GTTACATTGCACAAGATAAAAATATATCATCATGAACAATAAAACTGTCTGCTTACATAAACAGTAATAC
AAGGGGTGTTATGAGCCATATTCAGCGTGAAACGAGCTGTAGCCGTCCGCGTCTGAACAGCAACATGGAT
GCGGATCTGTATGGCTATAAATGGGCGCGTGATAACGTGGGTCAGAGCGGCGCGACCATTTATCGTCTGT
ATGGCAAACCGGATGCGCCGGAACTGTTTCTGAAACATGGCAAAGGCAGCGTGGCGAACGATGTGACCGA
TGAAATGGTGCGTCTGAACTGGCTGACCGAATTTATGCCGCTGCCGACCATTAAACATTTTATTCGCACC
CCGGATGATGCGTGGCTGCTGACCACCGCGATTCCGGGCAAAACCGCGTTTCAGGTGCTGGAAGAATATC
CGGATAGCGGCGAAAACATTGTGGATGCGCTGGCCGTGTTTCTGCGTCGTCTGCATAGCATTCCGGTGTG
CAACTGCCCGTTTAACAGCGATCGTGTGTTTCGTCTGGCCCAGGCGCAGAGCCGTATGAACAACGGCCTG
GTGGATGCGAGCGATTTTGATGATGAACGTAACGGCTGGCCGGTGGAACAGGTGTGGAAAGAAATGCATA
AACTGCTGCCGTTTAGCCCGGATAGCGTGGTGACCCACGGCGATTTTAGCCTGGATAACCTGATTTTCGA
TGAAGGCAAACTGATTGGCTGCATTGATGTGGGCCGTGTGGGCATTGCGGATCGTTATCAGGATCTGGCC
ATTCTGTGGAACTGCCTGGGCGAATTTAGCCCGAGCCTGCAAAAACGTCTGTTTCAGAAATATGGCATTG
ATAATCCGGATATGAACAAACTGCAATTTCATCTGATGCTGGATGAATTTTTCTAATAATTAATTGGACC
GCGGTCCGCGCGTTGTCCTTTTCCGCTGCATAACCCTGCTTCGGGGTCATTATAGCGATTTTTTCGGTAT
ATCCATCCTTTTTCGCACGATATACAGGATTTTGCCAAAGGGTTCGTGTAGACTTTCCTTGGTGTATCCA
ACGGCGTCAGCCGGGCAGGATAGGTGAAGTAGGCCCACCCGCGAGCGGGTGTTCCTTCTTCACTGTCCCT
TATTCGCACCTGGCGGTGCTCAACGGGAATCCTGCTCTGCGAGGCTGGCCGTAGGCCGGCCGCGATGCAG
GTGGCTGCTGAACCCCCAGCCGGAACTGACCCCACAAGGCCCTAGCGTTTGCAATGCACCAGGTCATCAT
TGACCCAGGCGTGTTCCACCAGGCCGCTGCCTCGCAACTCTTCGCAGGCTTCGCCGACCTGCTCGCGCCA
CTTCTTCACGCGGGTGGAATCCGATCCGCACATGAGGCGGAAGGTTTCCAGCTTGAGCGGGTACGGCTCC
CGGTGCGAGCTGAAATAGTCGAACATCCGTCGGGCCGTCGGCGACAGCTTGCGGTACTTCTCCCATATGA
ATTTCGTGTAGTGGTCGCCAGCAAACAGCACGACGATTTCCTCGTCGATCAGGACCTGGCAACGGGACGT
TTTCTTGCCACGGTCCAGGACGCGGAAGCGGTGCAGCAGCGACACCGATTCCAGGTGCCCAACGCGGTCG
GACGTGAAGCCCATCGCCGTCGCCTGTAGGCGCGACAGGCATTCCTCGGCCTTCGTGTAATACCGGCCAT
TGATCGACCAGCCCAGGTCCTGGCAAAGCTCGTAGAACGTGAAGGTGATCGGCTCGCCGATAGGGGTGCG
CTTCGCGTACTCCAACACCTGCTGCCACACCAGTTCGTCATCGTCGGCCCGCAGCTCGACGCCGGTGTAG
GTGATCTTCACGTCCTTGTTGACGTGGAAAATGACCTTGTTTTGCAGCGCCTCGCGCGGGATTTTCTTGT
TGCGCGTGGTGAACAGGGCAGAGCGGGCCGTGTCGTTTGGCATCGCTCGCATCGTGTCCGGCCACGGCGC
AATATCGAACAAGGAAAGCTGCATTTCCTTGATCTGCTGCTTCGTGTGTTTCAGCAACGCGGCCTGCTTG
GCTTCGCTGACCTGTTTTGCCAGGTCCTCGCCGGCGGTTTTTCGCTTCTTGGTCGTCATAGTTCCTCGCG
TGTCGATGGTCATCGACTTCGCCAAACCTGCCGCCTCCTGTTCGAGACGACGCGAACGCTCCACGGCGGC
CGATGGCGCGGGCAGGGCAGGGGGAGCCAGTTGCACGCTGTCGCGCTCGATCTTGGCCGTAGCTTGCTGG
ACTATCGAGCCGACGGACTGGAAGGTTTCGCGGGGCGCACGCATGACGGTGCGGCTTGCGATGGTTTCGG
CATCCTCGGCGGAAAACCCCGCGTCGATCAGTTCTTGCCTGTATGCCTTCCGGTCAAACGTCCGATTCAT
TCACCCTCCTTGCGGGATTGCCCCGGAATTAATTCCCCGGATCGATCCGTCGATCTTGATCCCCTGCGCC
ATCAGATCCTTGGCGGCAAGAAAGCCATCCAGTTTACTTTGCAGGGCTTCCCAACCTTACCAGAGGGCGC
CCCAGCTGGCAATTCCGGTTCGCTTGCTGTCCATAAAACCGCCCAGTCTAGCTATCGCCATGTAAGCCCA
CTGCAAGCTACCTGCTTTCTCTTTGCGCTTGCGTTTTCCCTTGTCCAGATAGCCCAGTAGCTGACATTCA
TCCGGGGTCAGCACCGTTTCTGCGGACTGGCTTTCTACGTGGCTGCCATTTTTGGGGTGAGGCCGTTCGC
GGCCGAGGGGCGCAGCCCCTGGGGGGATGGGAGGCCCGCGTTAGCGGGCCGGGAGGGTTCGAGAAGGGGG
GGCACCCCCCTTCGGCGTGCGCGGTCACGCGCACAGGGCGCAGCCCTGGTTAAAAACAAGGTTTATAAAT
ATTGGTTTAAAAGCAGGTTAAAAGACAGGTTAGCGGTGGCCGAAAAACGGGCGGAAACCCTTGCAAATGC
TGGATTTTCTGCCTGTGGACAGCCCCTCAAATGTCAATAGGTGCGCCCCTCATCTGTCAGCACTCTGCCC
CTCAAGTGTCAAGGATCGCGCCCCTCATCTGTCAGTAGTCGCGCCCCTCAAGTGTCAATACCGCAGGGCA
CTTATCCCCAGGCTTGTCCACATCATCTGTGGGAAACTCGCGTAAAATCAGGCGTTTTCGCCGATTTGCG
AGGCTGGCCAGCTCCACGTCGCCGGCCGAAATCGAGCCTGCCCCTCATCTGTCAACGCCGCGCCGGGTGA
GTCGGCCCCTCAAGTGTCAACGTCCGCCCCTCATCTGTCAGTGAGGGCCAAGTTTTCCGCGAGGTATCCA
CAACGCCGGCGGCCCTACATGGCTCTGCTGTAGTGAGTGGGTTGCGCTCCGGCAGCGGTCCTGATCCCCC
GCAGAAAAAAAGGATCTCAAGAAGATCCTTTGATCTTTTCTACGGCGCGCCCAGCTGTCTAGGGCGGCGG
ATTTGTCCTACTCAGGAGAGCGTTCACCGACAAACAACAGATAAAACGAAAGGCCCAGTCTTTCGACTGA
GCCTTTCGTTTTATTTGATGCCTTTAATTAAAGCGGATAACAATTTCACACAGGAGGCCGCCTAGGCCGC
GGCCGCGCGAATTCGCGGCCGCTTCTAGAGCCTAGTTGTCTTCATGCATGAAGACAAAATTAATACTAGA
GGGACCAAAACGAAAAAAGACGCTCGAAAGCGTCTCTTTTCTGGAATTTGGTACCGAGCTCTAGTATTAT
GACAACTTGACGGCTACATCATTCACTTTTTCTTCACAACCGGCACGGAACTCGCTCGGGCTGGCCCCGG
TGCATTTTTTAAATACCCGCGAGAAATAGAGTTGATCGTCAAAACCAACATTGCGACCGACGGTGGCGAT
AGGCATCCGGGTGGTGCTCAAAAGCAGCTTCGCCTGGCTGATACGTTGGTCCTCGCGCCAGCTTAAGACG
CTAATCCCTAACTGCTGGCGGAAAAGATGTGACAGACGCGACGGCGACAAGCAAACATGCTGTGCGACGC
TGGCGATATCAAAATTGCTGTCTGCCAGGTGATCGCTGATGTACTGACAAGCCTCGCGTACCCGATTATC
CATCGGTGGATGGAGCGACTCGTTAATCGCTTCCATGCGCCGCAGTAACAATTGCTCAAGCAGATTTATC
GCCAGCAGCTCCGAATAGCGCCCTTCCCCTTGCCCGGCGTTAATGATTTGCCCAAACAGGTCGCTGAAAT
GCGGCTGGTGCGCTTCATCCGGGCGAAAGAACCCCGTATTGGCAAATATTGACGGCCAGTTAAGCCATTC
ATGCCAGTAGGCGCGCGGACGAAAGTAAACCCACTGGTGATACCATTCGCGAGCCTCCGGATGACGACCG
TAGTGATGAATCTCTCCTGGCGGGAACAGCAAAATATCACCCGGTCGGCAAACAAATTCTCGTCCCTGAT
TTTTCACCACCCCCTGACCGCGAATGGTGAGATTGAGAATATAACCTTTCATTCCCAGCGGTCGGTCGAT
AAAAAAATCGAGATAACCGTTGGCCTCAATCGGCGTTAAACCCGCCACCAGATGGGCATTAAACGAGTAT
CCCGGCAGCAGGGGATCATTTTGCGCTTCAGCCATACTTTTCATACTCCCGCCATTCAGAGAAGAAACCA
ATTGTCCATATTGCATCAGACATTGCCGTCACTGCGTCTTTTACTGGCTCTTCTCGCTAACCAAACCGGT
AACCCCGCTTATTAAAAGCATTCTGTAACAAAGCGGGACCAAAGCCATGACAAAAACGCGTAACAAAAGT
GTCTATAATCACGGCAGAAAAGTCCACATTGATTATTTGCACGGCGTCACACTTTGCTATGCCATAGCAT
TTTTATCCATAAGATTAGCGGATCCTACCTGACGCTTTTTATCGCAACTCTCTACTGTTTCTCCATAATG
GTAATGTTGCAAGTAT
